>Addgene plasmid #21295 | pBabe puro MTH1 | addgene partial sequence | sequence record 27077 | 21295 with pBABE-5
CGGANCGCCCCATGGGCGCCTCCAGGCTCTATACCCTGGTGCTGGTCCTGCAGCCTCAGCGAGTTCTCCT
GGGCATGAAAAAGCGAGGCTTCGGGGCCGGCCGGTGGAATGGCTTTGGGGGCAAAGTGCAAGAAGGAGAG
ACCATCGAGGATGGGGCTAGGAGGGAGCTGCAGGAGGAGAGCGGTCTGACAGTGGACGCCCTGCACAAGG
TGGGCCAGATCGTGTTTGAGTTCGTGGGCGAGCCTGAGCTCATGGACGTGCATGTCTTCTGCACAGACAG
CATCCAGGGGACCCCCGTGGAGAGCGACGAAATGCGCCCATGCTGGTTCCAGCTGGATCAGATCCCCTTC
AAGGACATGTGGCCCGACGACAGCTACTGGTTTCCACTCCTGCTTCAGAAGAAGAAATTCCACGGGTACT
TCAAGTTCCAGGGTCAGGACACCATCCTGGACTACACACTCCGCGAGGTGGACACGGTCTAGGAATTCGC
CAGCACAGTGGTCGACCCTGTGGAATGTGTGTCAGTTAGGGTGTGGAAAGTCCCCAGGCTCCCCAGCAGG
CAGAAGTATGCAAAGCATGCATCTCAATTAGTCAGCAACCAGGTGTGGAAAGTCCCCAGGCTCCCCAGCA
GGCAGAAGTATGCAAAGCATGCATCTCAATTAGTCAGCAACCATAGTCCCGCCCCTAACTCCGCCCATCC
CGCCCCTAACTCCGCCCAGTTCCGCCCATTCTCCGCCCCATGGNTGACTAATTTTTTTTATTTATGCAGA
NGNCCGAGGCCGCCCTCGGCCTCTGAGCTATTCCAGAAGTAGTGAGGAGGC
