[The description below was written by a language model from this plasmid's Addgene catalogue record.]
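Description:
pBabe puro MTH1 is a retroviral mammalian expression plasmid built on the pBABE-puro backbone (about 5.2 kb without insert) for stable overexpression of human MTH1, the product of the NUDT1 gene. It is maintained in E. coli as a high-copy plasmid under ampicillin selection, and transduced mammalian cells are selected with puromycin. The insert is the full-length wild-type human MTH1 cDNA. It was PCR-amplified from an earlier MTH1 expression plasmid with primers that added a BamHI site at the 5' end and an EcoRI site at the 3' end, then ligated into the correspondingly digested vector. Both sites remain intact, so the cDNA can be excised again. No epitope tag or reporter fusion is recorded.

The record includes no feature table and does not name the promoters. In the standard pBABE-puro design, the cloned cDNA is transcribed from the Moloney murine leukaemia virus 5' LTR, a packaging signal allows the transcript to be incorporated into virions, and an internal SV40 promoter drives the puromycin resistance gene. The plasmid lacks the viral structural genes, so it must be introduced into a packaging cell line that supplies them in trans. This yields replication-defective retrovirus that integrates the cassette into dividing target cells.

MTH1 is a nucleotide pool sanitising enzyme that hydrolyses oxidised purine nucleoside triphosphates such as 8-oxo-dGTP, preventing their incorporation into DNA. The associated publication concerns the need for continuous removal of oxidised nucleotides to prevent rapid onset of cellular senescence. The construct therefore suits gain-of-function or rescue experiments on oxidative DNA damage and senescence in cultured cells.
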