Addgene plasmid #21295: pBabe puro MTH1
Depositing lab: Bob Weinberg. Depositing organization: Whitehead Institute for Biomedical Research. Publication: Continuous elimination of oxidized nucleotides is necessary to prevent rapid onset of cellular senescence. Rai P, Onder TT, Young JJ, McFaline JL, Pang B, Dedon PC, Weinberg RA. Proc Natl Acad Sci U S A. 2009 Jan 6. 106(1):169-74. 10.1073/pnas.0809834106 PubMed 19118192.
Backbone
  Vector backbone: pBABE-puro
  Backbone manufacturer: Available at Addgene (#1764)
  Backbone size w/o insert (bp): 5169
  Vector type: Mammalian Expression, Retroviral
  Selectable markers: Puromycin
Growth in bacteria
  Bacterial resistance: Ampicillin, 100 μg/mL
  Growth temperature: 37°C
  Growth strain: DH5alpha
  Copy number: High Copy
Gene/Insert
  Gene/Insert name: MTH1
  Species: H. sapiens (human)
  Entrez Gene: NUDT1 (a.k.a. MTH1)
  Cloning method: Restriction Enzyme; 5′ cloning site BamHI (not destroyed); 3′ cloning site EcoRI (not destroyed)
  Sequencing primers: 5′ pBABE 5'
Resource information
  A portion of this plasmid was derived from a plasmid made by: Dr. Yusaku Nakabeppu provided pcDEB.MTH1
Terms and licenses: Academic/Nonprofit Terms; Industry Terms: Not Available to Industry
Depositor comments: The pBabe.puro MTH1 overexpression construct was created by amplifying the MTH1 cDNA from pcDEB.MTH1 (which expresses full-length wild type human MTH1) using PCR primers to add BamHI and EcoRI cloning sites to the 5' and 3' ends respectively, and ligating the resulting fragment into the appropriately digested retroviral pBABE puro vector.
How to cite: pBabe puro MTH1 was a gift from Bob Weinberg (Addgene plasmid # 21295 ; http://n2t.net/addgene:21295 ; RRID:Addgene_21295)
